Addgene plasmid #25411: pEGFPm-DAD M1041A
Depositing lab: Arthur Alberts. Depositing organization: Van Andel Research Institute. Publication: Identification of a carboxyl-terminal diaphanous-related formin homology protein autoregulatory domain. Alberts AS. J Biol Chem. 2001 Jan 26. 276(4):2824-30. 10.1074/jbc.M006205200 PubMed 11035012.
Backbone
  Vector backbone: EF-BOS
  Backbone size w/o insert (bp): 3000
  Vector type: Mammalian Expression
Growth in bacteria
  Bacterial resistance: Ampicillin, 100 μg/mL
  Growth temperature: 37°C
  Growth strain: DH5alpha
  Copy number: Unknown
Gene/Insert
  Gene/Insert name: Diap3 (alt names: Diap3 Diaphanous-autoregulatory domain; mDia2 DAD; Diap3 DAD)
  Species: M. musculus (mouse)
  Insert size (bp): 433
  Mutation: Alanine substitution at critical residue in DAD that is required for binding to the Dia-inhibitory domain (DID); the M1041A renders it biologically inactive. Q1091P mutation
  Entrez Gene: Diaph3 (a.k.a. 4930417P13Rik, Dia2, Diap3, Drf3, p134MDia2)
  Tag / fusion protein: His (N terminal on backbone); Myc (N terminal on backbone); EGFP (N terminal on backbone)
  Cloning method: Restriction Enzyme; 5′ cloning site BamHI (not destroyed); 3′ cloning site EcoRI (not destroyed)
  Sequencing primers: 5′ GCC ATC TAT TGC TTA CAT TTG CTT CTG ACA CAA CTG; 3′ CCA GGG CAT TAG CCA CAC CAG CCA CCA CTT TCT G
Terms and licenses: Academic/Nonprofit Terms; Industry Terms: Not Available to Industry
Depositor comments: The Q1091P mutation in the DAD region was not intentional and may have been a cloning error.
How to cite: pEGFPm-DAD M1041A was a gift from Arthur Alberts (Addgene plasmid # 25411 ; http://n2t.net/addgene:25411 ; RRID:Addgene_25411)
