[The description below was written by a language model from this plasmid's Addgene catalogue record.]
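Description:
pEGFPm-DAD M1041A is a mammalian expression plasmid built on the EF-BOS backbone (about 3 kb without insert) and propagated in E. coli under ampicillin selection. EF-BOS-type vectors conventionally drive expression from the human EF-1α promoter, but the record does not list the promoter, polyadenylation signal or bacterial origin, and no feature table is provided, so these elements cannot be confirmed here. No mammalian selection marker is recorded, and the copy number is given as unknown.

The payload is a 433 bp fragment of mouse Diap3 (Diaph3, encoding the formin mDia2) covering the carboxyl-terminal Diaphanous-autoregulatory domain (DAD), cloned between BamHI and EcoRI sites that both remain intact. The backbone supplies His, Myc and EGFP tags at the N terminus, so the DAD is produced as a fluorescent, epitope-tagged fusion that can be visualised in live or fixed cells and detected or purified through the tags. In Diaphanous-related formins, the DAD binds the amino-terminal Dia-inhibitory domain (DID) to hold the protein in an autoinhibited state. The M1041A substitution replaces a critical DAD residue required for DID binding and, according to the record, renders the fragment biologically inactive. The construct is therefore best suited as a negative control alongside a wild-type DAD fusion in studies of formin autoregulation, although the record does not explicitly state this use. The insert also carries a Q1091P change, which the depositor notes was unintentional and possibly a cloning error, and this should be kept in mind when interpreting results.
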