>Addgene plasmid #25411 | pEGFPm-DAD M1041A | addgene partial sequence | sequence record 31109 | 25411 with GFP-F
GACTATACGGATCCGGAGTGGCTGATAGTCTGCTGGAGGCCTTGCAGTCAGGAGCTGCCTTCCGCGACAG
AAGAAAAAGGACACCAAAGCTGAAAGATATTCGGCAGAGTCTCAGCCCGATGTCTCAGAGGCCTGTTCTC
AAAGTTTGTAACCATGAAAATCAGAAAATGCCGTTGACAGAAGGGTCACGTCCACACCACAGTATCAATT
GCAACTCCACCAGGACTCCAGTCGCCAAGGAGCTTAATTATAATCTAGACACTCATGCGTCTACAGGGAG
GATCAAGGCAGTTGAGAAGGAAGCCTGTAATGCAGAAAGCAACAAAAAAAAGGAAATGGAACTTCTTGGC
TCTGTTGCTAAAAGCGAATCAGTTCCTGAAGTTGAAGCCCTGCTGGCAAGATTACGAGCTTTATAAGAAT
TCCTCGAGATCGATTAGACTAGTCTAGAAATTCACCCCACCAGTGCAGGCTGCCTATCAGAAAGTGGTGG
CTGGTGTGGCTAATGCCCTGGCCCACAAGTATCACTAAGCTCGCTTTCTTGCTGTCCAATTTCTATTAAA
GGTTCCTTTGTTCCCTAAGTCCAACTACTAAACTGGGGGATATTATGAAGGGCCTTGAGCATCTGGATTC
TGCCTAATAAAAAACATTTATTTTCATTGCAATGATGTATTTAAATTATTTCTGAATATTTTACTAAAAA
GGGAATGTGGGAGGTCAGTGCATTTAAAACATAAAGAAATGAAGAGCTAGTTCAAACCTTGGGAAAATAC
ACTATATCTTAAACTCCATGAAAGAAGGTGAGGCTGCAAACAGCTAATGCACATTGGCAACAGCCCCTGA
TGCCTATGCCTTATTCATCCCTCANAAAAGGATTCAAGTANAGGCTTGATTTGGAGGTTAAAGTTTTGCT
ATGCTGTATTTTACATTACTTATTGTTTAGCTGTCCTCATNATGNT
