>Addgene plasmid #25411 | pEGFPm-DAD M1041A | addgene partial sequence | sequence record 99368 | EF1a-F 5'-TCAAGCCTCAGACAGTGGTTC-3'
ATTAGCTTGCTTACATTTGCTTCTGACACAACTGTGTTCACTAGCAACCTCAAACAGACACCATGCCGCA
TCACCACCATCATCACGCCATGCCGGAGCAGAAGCTGATATCCGAGGAGGACCTGGCCATGGCCGGATCT
AGTAAAGGAGAAGAACTTTTCACTGGAGTTGTCCCAATTCTTGTTGAATTAGATGGTGATGTTAATGGGC
ACAAATTTTCTGTCAGTGGAGAGGGTGAAGGTGATGCAACATACGGAAAACTTACCCTTAAATTTATTTG
CACTACTGGAAAACTACCTGTTCCATGGCCAACACTTGTCACTACTCTCACTTATGGTGTTCAATGCTTT
TCAAGATACCCAGATCATATGAAGCGGCACGACTTCTTCAAGAGCGCCATGCCTGAGGGATACGTGCAGG
AGAGGACCATCTTCTTCAAGGACGACGGGAACTACAAGACACGTGCTGAAGTCAAGTTTGAGGGAGACAC
CCTCGTCAACAGGATCGAGCTTAAGGGAATCGATTTCAAGGAGGACGGAAACATCCTCGGCCACAAGTTG
GAATACAACTACAACTCCCACAACGTATACATCATGGCCGACAAGCAAAAGAACGGCATCAAAGCCAACT
TCAAGACCCGCCACAACATCGAAGACGGCGGCGTGCAACTCGCTGATCATTATCAACAAAATACTCCAAT
TGGCGATGGCCCTGTCCTTTTACCAGACAACCATTACCTGTCCACACAATCTGCCCTTTCGAAAGATCCC
AACGAAAAGAGAGACCACATGGTCCTTCTTGAGTTTGTAACAGCTGCTGGGATTACACATGGCATGGATG
AACTATACGGATCCGG
