>Addgene plasmid #25411 | pEGFPm-DAD M1041A | addgene partial sequence | sequence record 99371 | M13-F20 5'-TGTAAAACGACGGCCAGT-3'
GAGTGGGGGAGGCAGGGAAGAAGGGCTCACAGGACAGTCAAACCATGCCCCCTGTTTTTCCTTCTTCAAG
TAGACCTCTATAAGACAACAGAGACAACTAAGGCTGAGTGGCCAGGCGAGGAGAAACCATCTCGCCGTAA
AACATGGAAGGAACACTTCAGGGGAAAGGTGGTATCTCTAAGCAAGAGAACTGAGTGGAGTCAAGGCTGA
GAGATGCAGGATAAGCAAATGGGTAGTGAAAAGACATTCATGAGGACAGCTAAAACAATAAGTAATGTAA
AATACAGCATAGCAAAACTTTAACCTCCAAATCAAGCCTCTACTTGAATCCTTTTCTGAGGGATGAATAA
GGCATAGGCATCAGGGGCTGTTGCCAATGTGCATTAGCTGTTTGCAGCCTCACCTTCTTTCATGGAGTTT
AAGATATAGTGTATTTTCCCAAGGTTTGAACTAGCTCTTCATTTCTTTATGTTTTAAATGCACTGACCTC
CCACATTCCCTTTTTAGTAAAATATTCAGAAATAATTTAAATACATCATTGCAATGAAAATAAATGTTTT
TTATTAGGCAGAATCCAGATGCTCAAGGCCCTTCATAATATCCCCCAGTTTAGTAGTTGGACTTAGGGAA
CAAAGGAACCTTTAATAGAAATTGGACAGCAAGAAAGCGAGCTTAGTGATACTTGTGGGCCAGGGCATTA
GCCACACCAGCCACCACTTTCTGATAGGCAGCCTGCACTGGTGGGGTGAATTTCTAGACTAGTCTAATCG
ATCTCGAGGAATTCTTATAAAGCTCGTAATCTTGCCAGCAGGGCTTCAACTTCAGGAACTGATTCGCTTT
TAGCAACAGAGCCAAGAAGTTCCATTTCCTTTTTTTTTG
